>Addgene plasmid #112849 | EasyFusion mCherry | addgene full sequence | sequence record 217028 | Addgene NGS Result
TACTTTAGATTGATTTAAAACTTCATTTTTAATTTAAAAGGATCTAGGTGAAGATCCTTTTTGATAATCT
CATGACCAAAATCCCTTAACGTGAGTTTTCGTTCCACTGAGCGTCAGACCCCGTAGAAAAGATCAAAGGA
TCTTCTTGAGATCCTTTTTTTCTGCGCGTAATCTGCTGCTTGCAAACAAAAAAACCACCGCTACCAGCGG
TGGTTTGTTTGCCGGATCAAGAGCTACCAACTCTTTTTCCGAAGGTAACTGGCTTCAGCAGAGCGCAGAT
ACCAAATACTGTTCTTCTAGTGTAGCCGTAGTTAGGCCACCACTTCAAGAACTCTGTAGCACCGCCTACA
TACCTCGCTCTGCTAATCCTGTTACCAGTGGCTGCTGCCAGTGGCGATAAGTCGTGTCTTACCGGGTTGG
ACTCAAGACGATAGTTACCGGATAAGGCGCAGCGGTCGGGCTGAACGGGGGGTTCGTGCACACAGCCCAG
CTTGGAGCGAACGACCTACACCGAACTGAGATACCTACAGCGTGAGCTATGAGAAAGCGCCACGCTTCCC
GAAGGGAGAAAGGCGGACAGGTATCCGGTAAGCGGCAGGGTCGGAACAGGAGAGCGCACGAGGGAGCTTC
CAGGGGGAAACGCCTGGTATCTTTATAGTCCTGTCGGGTTTCGCCACCTCTGACTTGAGCGTCGATTTTT
GTGATGCTCGTCAGGGGGGCGGAGCCTATGGAAAAACGCCAGCAACGCGGCCTTTTTACGGTTCCTGGCC
TTTTGCTGGCCTTTTGCTCACATGTTCTTTCCTGCGTTATCCCCTGATTCTGTGGATAACCGTATTACCG
CCTTTGAGTGAGCTGATACCGCTCGCCGCAGCCGAACGACCGAGCGCAGCGAGTCAGTGAGCGAGGAAGC
GGAAGAGCGCCCAATACGCAAACCGCCTCTCCCCGCGCGTTGGCCGATTCATTAATGCAGCTGGCACGAC
AGGTTTCCCGACTGGAAAGCGGGCAGTGAGCGCAACGCAATTAATGTGAGTTAGCTCACTCATTAGGCAC
CCCAGGCTTTACACTTTATGCTTCCGGCTCGTATGTTGTGTGGAATTGTGAGCGGATAACAATTTCACAC
AGGAAACAGCTATGACCATGATTACGCCAAGCGCGCAATTAACCCTCACTAAAGGGAACAAAAGCTGGGT
ACCGGGCCCCCCCTCGAGGTCGACGGTATCGATAAGCTTGATATCGAATTCATGGTGAGCAAGGGCGAGG
AGGATAACATGGCCATCATCAAGGAGTTCATGCGCTTCAAGGTGCACATGGAGGGCTCCGTGAACGGCCA
CGAGTTCGAGATCGAGGGCGAGGGCGAGGGCCGCCCCTACGAGGGCACCCAGACCGCCAAGCTGAAGGTG
ACCAAGGGTGGCCCCCTGCCCTTCGCCTGGGACATCCTGTCCCCTCAGTTCATGTACGGCTCCAAGGCCT
ACGTGAAGCACCCCGCCGACATCCCCGACTACTTGAAGCTGTCCTTCCCCGAGGGCTTCAAGTGGGAGCG
CGTGATGAACTTCGAGGACGGCGGCGTGGTGACCGTGACCCAGGACTCCTCCCTGCAGGACGGCGAGTTC
ATCTACAAGGTGAAGCTGCGCGGCACCAACTTCCCCTCCGACGGCCCCGTAATGCAGAAGAAGACCATGG
GCTGGGAGGCCTCCTCCGAGCGGATGTACCCCGAGGACGGCGCCCTGAAGGGCGAGATCAAGCAGAGGCT
GAAGCTGAAGGACGGCGGCCACTACGACGCTGAGGTCAAGACCACCTACAAGGCCAAGAAGCCCGTGCAG
CTGCCCGGCGCCTACAACGTCAACATCAAGTTGGACATCACCTCCCACAACGAGGACTACACCATCGTGG
AACAGTACGAACGCGCCGAGGGCCGCCACTCCACCGGCGGCATGGACGAGCTGTACAAGCCCGGGGGATC
CACTAGTTCTAGAGCGGCCGCCACCGCGGTGGAGCTCCAATTCGCCCTATAGTGAGTCGTATTACGCGCG
CTCACTGGCCGTCGTTTTACAACGTCGTGACTGGGAAAACCCTGGCGTTACCCAACTTAATCGCCTTGCA
GCACATCCCCCTTTCGCCAGCTGGCGTAATAGCGAAGAGGCCCGCACCGATCGCCCTTCCCAACAGTTGC
GCAGCCTGAATGGCGAATGGAAATTGTAAGCGTTAATATTTTGTTAAAATTCGCGTTAAATTTTTGTTAA
ATCAGCTCATTTTTTAACCAATAGGCCGAAATCGGCAAAATCCCTTATAAATCAAAAGAATAGACCGAGA
TAGGGT
[37 nt withheld, positions 2317-2353]
AAAGAACGTGGACTCCAACGTCAAAGG
[49 nt withheld, positions 2381-2429]
T
[91 nt withheld, positions 2431-2521]
G
[124 nt withheld, positions 2523-2646]
CAGGTGGCACTTTTCGGGGAAATGTGCGCGGAACCCCTATTTGTTTATTTTTCTAAATACATTCAAATAT
GTATCCGCTCATGAGACAATAACCCTGATAAATGCTTCAATAATATTGAAAAAGGAAGAGTATGAGTATT
CAACATTTCCGTGTCGCCCTTATTCCCTTTTTTGCGGCATTTTGCCTTCCTGTTTTTGCTCACCCAGAAA
CGCTGGTGAAAGTAAAAGATGCTGAAGATCAGTTGGGTGCACGAGTGGGTTACATCGAACTGGATCTCAA
CAGCGGTAAGATCCTTGAGAGTTTTCGCCCCGAAGAACGTTTTCCAATGATGAGCACTTTTAAAGTTCTG
CTATGTGGCGCGGTATTATCCCGTATTGACGCCGGGCAAGAGCAACTCGGTCGCCGCATACACTATTCTC
AGAATGACTTGGTTGAGTACTCACCAGTCACAGAAAAGCATCTTACGGATGGCATGACAGTAAGAGAATT
ATGCAGTGCTGCCATAACCATGAGTGATAACACTGCGGCCAACTTACTTCTGACAACGATCGGAGGACCG
AAGGAGCTAACCGCTTTTTTGCACAACATGGGGGATCATGTAACTCGCCTTGATCGTTGGGAACCGGAGC
TGAATGAAGCCATACCAAACGACGAGCGTGACACCACGATGCCTGTAGCAATGGCAACAACGTTGCGCAA
ACTATTAACTGGCGAACTACTTACTCTAGCTTCCCGGCAACAATTAATAGACTGGATGGAGGCGGATAAA
GTTGCAGGACCACTTCTGCGCTCGGCCCTTCCGGCTGGCTGGTTTATTGCTGATAAATCTGGAGCCGGTG
AGCGTGGGTCTCGCGGTATCATTGCAGCACTGGGGCCAGATGGTAAGCCCTCCCGTATCGTAGTTATCTA
CACGACGGGGAGTCAGGCAACTATGGATGAACGAAATAGACAGATCGCTGAGATAGGTGCCTCACTGATT
AAGCATTGGTAACTGTCAGACCAAGTTTACTCATATA
Features (pLannotate 1.2.2; 14 found; start..end, strand, type, name):
    146..734     +  rep_origin     ori: high-copy-number ColE1/pMB1/pBR322/pUC origin of replication
    917..1009    +  CDS            lacI (fragment): lac repressor; lacI; The lac repressor binds to the lac operator to inhibit transcription in E. coli. This inhibition can be relieved by adding lactose or isopropyl-β-D-thiogalactopyranoside (IPTG).
   1022..1043    +  protein_bind   CAP binding site: CAP binding activates transcription in the presence of cAMP. E. coli catabolite activator protein
   1058..1088    +  promoter       lac promoter: promoter for the E. coli lac operon
   1096..1112    +  protein_bind   lac operator: The lac repressor binds to the lac operator to inhibit transcription in E. coli. This inhibition can be relieved by adding lactose or isopropyl-β-D-thiogalactopyranoside (IPTG). lac repressor encoded by lacI
   1157..1175    +  promoter       T3 promoter: promoter for bacteriophage T3 RNA polymerase
   1188..1241    -  misc_feature   MCS (fragment): pBluescript multiple cloning site
   1242..1949    +  CDS            mCherry: mCherry is a basic (constitutively fluorescent) red fluorescent protein published in 2004, derived from Discosoma sp.. It is reported to be a very rapidly-maturing monomer with low acid sensitivity.
   1948..1997    -  misc_feature   MCS (fragment): pBluescript multiple cloning site
   2006..2024    -  promoter       T7 promoter: promoter for bacteriophage T7 RNA polymerase
   2032..2187    +  CDS            lacZα (fragment): LacZα fragment of β-galactosidase; lacZ fragment
   2218..2646    -  rep_origin     f1 ori (sequence partly withheld): f1 bacteriophage origin of replication; arrow indicates direction of (+) strand synthesis
   2673..2777    +  promoter       AmpR promoter: bla
   2778..3638    +  CDS            AmpR: β-lactamase; bla; confers resistance to ampicillin, carbenicillin, and related antibiotics
