[The description below was written by a language model from this plasmid's Addgene catalogue record and pLannotate feature annotations shown in this document.]
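Description:
EasyFusion mCherry is a small, promoterless donor-building plasmid based on the pBluescript SK(-) cloning vector, catalogued as a synthetic biology tool. It is maintained in E. coli at high copy through the ColE1/pUC-type origin and selected with ampicillin via the β-lactamase gene and its own promoter. The backbone also retains the f1 phage origin, which allows single-stranded DNA production with helper phage. Other standard pBluescript elements are present as well: the lac promoter/operator region with its CAP binding site, fragments of lacI and lacZα, and opposing T3 and T7 phage promoters on either side of the cloning region.

The payload is a 708 bp mCherry coding sequence, a monomeric, rapidly maturing red fluorescent protein derived from Discosoma, inserted by Gibson assembly into the middle of the pBluescript multiple cloning site. As a result, fragments of the polylinker remain on both sides of the reporter. No eukaryotic promoter drives mCherry, which is deliberate: the flanking restriction sites are meant to receive locus-specific homology arms upstream and downstream. This converts the plasmid into a knock-in donor in which mCherry is expressed from, or fused to, an endogenous gene after targeted integration. The associated publication concerns efficient generation of large targeted insertions by microinjection into two-cell-stage mouse embryos, which indicates the intended use in making fluorescent reporter or fusion alleles in mice.

The catalogue lists a total size of 3,975 bp, whereas the annotated full sequence record is 3,663 nt. The record does not explain this difference.
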