Addgene plasmid #112849: EasyFusion mCherry
Purpose: General donor vector with mCherry coding sequence flanking by restriction sites for generating knock-in donor
Depositing lab: Janet Rossant. Depositing organization: Hospital for Sick Children. Publication: Efficient generation of targeted large insertions by microinjection into two-cell-stage mouse embryos. Gu B, Posfai E, Rossant J. Nat Biotechnol. 2018 Jun 11. pii: nbt.4166. doi: 10.1038/nbt.4166. PubMed 29889212.
Backbone
  Vector backbone: pBluescript SK (-)
  Backbone size w/o insert (bp): 2953
  Total vector size (bp): 3975
  Vector type: Synthetic Biology
Growth in bacteria
  Bacterial resistance: Ampicillin, 100 μg/mL
  Growth temperature: 37°C
  Growth strain: DH5alpha
  Copy number: High Copy
Gene/Insert
  Gene/Insert name: mCherry
  Species: Synthetic
  Insert size (bp): 708
  Promoter: No
  Cloning method: Gibson Cloning
  Sequencing primers: 5′ CACACAGGAAACAGCTATGAC; 3′ CGCAACTGTTGGGAAGGGC
Terms and licenses: Academic/Nonprofit Terms; Industry Terms: Not Available to Industry
How to cite: EasyFusion mCherry was a gift from Janet Rossant (Addgene plasmid # 112849 ; http://n2t.net/addgene:112849 ; RRID:Addgene_112849)
